>Addgene plasmid #23284 | pCMV4-Tax WT | addgene full sequence | sequence record 259426 | Addgene NGS Result
GTGATGCGGTTTTGGCAGTACACCAATGGGCGTGGATAGCGGTTTGACTCACGGGGATTTCCAAGTCTCC
ACCCCATTGACGTCAATGGGAGTTTGTTTTGGCACCAAAATCAACGGGACTTTCCAAAATGTCGTAATAA
CCCCGCCCCGTTGACGCAAATGGGCGGTAGGCGTGTACGGTGGGAGGTCTATATAAGCAGAGCTCGTTTA
GTGAACCGTCAGAATTGTTTTTATTTTTAATTTTCTTTCAAATACTTCCATCGAATTCAGATCTGGTACC
ACGCGTATCGATAAGCTTCCTGGTCTTAATAGCCGCCAGTGGAAAGGACCACAGGAGGCTCTCCAAGAAG
CTGCCGGCGCTGCTCTCATCCCGGTAAGCGCTAGTTCTGCCCAGTGGATCCCGTGGAGACTCCTCAAGCG
AGCTGCCCAAGACCCGTCGGAGGCCCCGCCGATCCCAAAGAAAAAGACCACCAACACCATGGCCCACTTC
CCAGGGTTTGGACAGAGTCTTCTTTTCGGATACCCAGTCTACGTGTTTGGAGACTGTGTACAAGGCGACT
GGTGCCCCATCTCTGGGGGACTATGTTCGGCCCGCCTACATCGTCACGCCCTACTGGCCACCTGTCCAGA
GCATCAGATCACCTGGGACCCCATCGATGGACGCGTTATCGGCTCAGCTCTACAGTTCCTTATCCCTCGA
CTCCCCTCCTTCCCCACCCAGAGAACCTCTAAGACCCTCAAGGTCCTTACCCCGCCAATCACTCATACAA
CCCCCAACATTCCACCCTCCTTCCTCCAGGCCATGCGCAAATACTCCCCCTTCCGAAATGGATACATGGA
ACCCACCCTTGGGCAGCACCTCCCAACCCTGTCTTTTCCAGACCCCGGACTCCGGCCCCAAAACCTGTAC
ACCCTCTGGGGAGGCTCCGTTGTCTGCATGTACCTCTACCAGCTTTCCCCCCCCATCACCTGGCCCCTCC
TGCCCCACGTGATTTTTTGCCACCCCGGCCAGCTCGGGGCCTTCCTCACCAATGTTCCCTACAAGCGAAT
AGAAGAACTCCTCTATAAAATTTCCCTTACCACAGGGGCCCTAATGATTCTCCCCGAAGACTGTTTGCCC
ACCACCCTTTTCCAGCCTGTTAGGGCACCCGTCACGCTAACAGCCTGGCAAAACGGCCTCCTTCCGTTCC
ACTCAACCCTCACCACTCCAGGCCTTATTTGGACATTTACCGATGGCACGCCTATGATTTCCGGGCCCTG
CCCTAAAGATGGCCAGCCATCTTTAGTACTACAGTCCTCCTCCTTTATATTTCACAAATTTCAAACCAAG
GCCTACCACCCCTCATTTCTACTCTCACACGGCCTTATACAGTACTCTTCCTTTCATAATTTACATCTCC
TGTTTGAAGAATACACCAACATCCCCATTTCTCTACTTTTTAACGAAAAAGAGGCAGATGACAATGACCA
TGAGCCCCAAATATCCCCCGGGGGCTTAGAGCCGCCCAGTGAAAAACATTTCCGCGAAACAGAAGTCTGA
AAAGGTCAGGGCCCAGACTAAGGCTCTGACGTCTCCCCCCGGAGGGACAGCTCAGCACCGGCTCAGGCTA
GGCCCTGACGTGTCCCCCTGAAGACAAATCATAAGCTCAGACCTCCGGGAAGCCACCGGAACCACCCATT
TCCTCCCCATGTTTGTCAAGCCGCCCTCAGGCGTTGGGGGCAGGTGACGGGTGGCATCCCTGTGACCCCT
CCCCAGTGCCTCTCCTGGCCCTGGAAGTTGCCACTCCAGTGCCCACCAGCCTTGTCCTAATAAAATTAAG
TTGCATCATTTTGTCTGACTAGGTGTCCTTCTATAATATTATGGGGTGGAGGGGGGTGGTATGGAGCAAG
GGGCAAGTTGGGAAGACAACCTGTAGGGCCTGCGGGGTCTATTGGGAACCAAGCTGGAGTGCAGTGGCAC
AATCTTGGCTCACTGCAATCTCCGCCTCCTGGGTTCAAGCGATTCTCCTGCCTCAGCCTCCCGAGTTGTT
GGGATTCCAGGCATGCATGACCAGGCTCAGCTAATTTTTGTTTTTTTGGTAGAGACGGGGTTTCACCATA
TTGGCCAGGCTGGTCTCCAACTCCTAATCTCAGGTGATCTACCCACCTTGGCCTCCCAAATTGCTGGGAT
TACAGGCGTGAACCACTGCTCCCTTCCCTGTCCTTCTGATTTTAAAATAACTATACCAGCAGGAGGACGT
CCAGACACAGCATAGGCTACCTGGCCATGCCCAACCGGTGGGACATTTGAGTTGCTTGCTTGGCACTGTC
CTCTCATGCGTTGGGTCCACTCAGTAGATGCCTGTTGAATTGGGTACGCGGCCAGCTTGGCTGTGGAATG
TGTGTCAGTTAGGGTGTGGAAAGTCCCCAGGCTCCCCAGCAGGCAGAAGTATGCAAAGCATGCATCTCAA
TTAGTCAGCAACCAGGTGTGGAAAGTCCCCAGGCTCCCCAGCAGGCAGAAGTATGCAAAGCATGCATCTC
AATTAGTCAGCAACCATAGTCCCGCCCCTAACTCCGCCCATCCCGCCCCTAACTCCGCCCAGTTCCGCCC
ATTCTCCGCCCCATGGCTGACTAATTTTTTTTATTTATGCAGAGGCCGAGGCCGCCTCGGCCTCTGAGCT
ATTCCAGAAGTAGTGAGGAGGCTTTTTTGGAGGCCTAGGCTTTTGCAAAAAGCTCCTCGAGGAACTGAAA
AACCAGAAAGTTAACTGGTAAGTTTAGTCTTTTTGTCTTTTATTTCAGGTCCCGGATCCGGTGGTGGTGC
AAATCAAAGAACTGCTCCTCAGTGGATGTTGCCTTTACTTCTAGGCCTGTACGGAAGTGTTACTTCTGCT
CTAAAAGCTGCTGCAGGTCGACTCTAGGGCCGCGTACCGAGCTCGAATTCCCTATAGTGAGTCGTATTAA
ATTCGTAATCATGTCATAGCTGTTTCCTGTGTGAAATTGTTATCCGCTCACAATTCCACACAACATACGA
GCCGGAAGCATAAAGTGTAAAGCCTGGGGTGCCTAATGAGTGAGCTAACCCACATTAATTGCGTTGCGCT
CACTGCCCGCTTTCCAGTCGGGAAACCTGTCGTGCCAGCTGCATTAATGAATCGGCCAACGCGCGGGGAG
AGGCGGTTTGCGTATTGGGCGCTCTTCCGCTTCCTCGCTCACTGACTCGCTGCGCTCGGTCGTTCGGCTG
CGGCGAGCGGTATCAGCTCACTCAAAGGCGGTAATACGGTTATCCACAGAATCAGGGGATAACGCAGGAA
AGAACATGTGAGCAAAAGGCCAGCAAAAGGCCAGGAACCGTAAAAAGGCCGCGTTGCTGGCGTTTTTCCA
TAGGCTCCGCCCCCCTGACGAGCATCACAAAAATCGACGCTCAAGTCAGAGGTGGCGAAACCCGACAGGA
CTATAAAGATACCAGGCGTTTCCCCCTGGAAGCTCCCTCGTGCGCTCTCCTGTTCCGACCCTGCCGCTTA
CCGGATACCTGTCCGCCTTTCTCCCTTCGGGAAGCGTGGCGCTTTCTCATAGCTCACGCTGTAGGTATCT
CAGTTCGGTGTAGGTCGTTCGCTCCAAGCTGGGCTGTGTGCACGAACCCCCCGTTCAGCCCGACCGCTGC
GCCTTATCCGGTAACTATCGTCTTGAGTCCAACCCGGTAAGACACGACTTATCGCCACTGGCAGCAGCCA
CTGGTAACAGGATTAGCAGAGCGAGGTATGTAGGCGGTGCTACAGAGTTCTTGAAGTGGTGGCCTAACTA
CGGCTACACTAGAAGAACAGTATTTGGTATCTGCGCTCTGCTGAAGCCAGTTACCTTCGGAAAAAGAGTT
GGTAGCTCTTGATCCGGCAAACAAACCACCGCTGGTAGCGGTGGTTTTTTTGTTTGCAAGCAGCAGATTA
CGCGCAGAAAAAAAGGATCTCAAGAAGATCCTTTGATCTTTTCTACGGGGTCTGACGCTCAGTGGAACGA
AAACTCACGTTAAGGGATTTTGGTCATGAGATTATCAAAAAGGATCTTCACCTAGATCCTTTTAAATTAA
AAATGAAGTTTTAAATCAATCTAAAGTATATATGAGTAAACTTGGTCTGACAGTTACCAATGCTTAATCA
GTGAGGCACCTATCTCAGCGATCTGTCTATTTCGTTCATCCATAGTTGCCTGACTCCCCGTCGTGTAGAT
AACTACGATACGGGAGGGCTTACCATCTGGCCCCAGTGCTGCAATGATACCGCGAGACCCACGCTCACCG
GCTCCAGATTTATCAGCAATAAACCAGCCAGCCGGAAGGGCCGAGCGCAGAAGTGGTCCTGCAACTTTAT
CCGCCTCCATCCAGTCTATTAATTGTTGCCGGGAAGCTAGAGTAAGTAGTTCGCCAGTTAATAGTTTGCG
CAACGTTGTTGCCATTGCTACAGGCATCGTGGTGTCACGCTCGTCGTTTGGTATGGCTTCATTCAGCTCC
GGTTCCCAACGATCAAGGCGAGTTACATGATCCCCCATGTTGTGCAAAAAAGCGGTTAGCTCCTTCGGTC
CTCCGATCGTTGTCAGAAGTAAGTTGGCCGCAGTGTTATCACTCATGGTTATGGCAGCACTGCATAATTC
TCTTACTGTCATGCCATCCGTAAGATGCTTTTCTGTGACTGGTGAGTACTCAACCAAGTCATTCTGAGAA
TAGTGTATGCGGCGACCGAGTTGCTCTTGCCCGGCGTCAATACGGGATAATACCGCGCCACATAGCAGAA
CTTTAAAAGTGCTCATCATTGGAAAACGTTCTTCGGGGCGAAAACTCTCAAGGATCTTACCGCTGTTGAG
ATCCAGTTCGATGTAACCCACTCGTGCACCCAACTGATCTTCAGCATCTTTTACTTTCACCAGCGTTTCT
GGGTGAGCAAAAACAGGAAGGCAAAATGCCGCAAAAAAGGGAATAAGGGCGACACGGAAATGTTGAATAC
TCATACTCTTCCTTTTTCAATATTATTGAAGCATTTATCAGGGTTATTGTCTCATGAGCGGATACATATT
TGAATGTATTTAGAAAAATAAACAAATAGGGGTTCCGCGCACATTTCCCCGAAAAGTGCCACCTG
[124 nt withheld, positions 5106-5229]
C
[91 nt withheld, positions 5231-5321]
A
[49 nt withheld, positions 5323-5371]
CCTTTGACGTTGGAGTCCACGTTCTTT
[37 nt withheld, positions 5399-5435]
ACCCTATCTCGGTCTATTCTTTTGATTTATAAGGGATTTTGCCGATTTCGGCCTATTGGTTAAAAAATGA
GCTGATTTAACAAAAATTTAACGCGAATTTTAACAAAATATTAACGCTTACAATTTCCATTCGCCATTCA
GGCTGCGCAACTGTTGGGAAGGGCGATCGGTGCGGGCCTCTTCGCTATTACGCCAGCTGGCGAAAGGGGG
ATGTGCTGCAAGGCGATTAAGTTGGGTAACGCCAGGGTTTTCCCAGTCACGACGTTGTAAAACGACGGCC
AGTGCCAAGCTGATCTATACATTGAATCAATATTGGCAATTAGCCATATTAGTCATTGGTTATATAGCAT
AAATCAATATTGGCTATTGGCCATTGCATACGTTGTATCTATATCATAATATGTACATTTATATTGGCTC
ATGTCCAATATGACCGCCATGTTGACATTGATTATTGACTAGTTATTAATAGTAATCAATTACGGGGTCA
TTAGTTCATAGCCCATATATGGAGTTCCGCGTTACATAACTTACGGTAAATGGCCCGCCTGGCTGACCGC
CCAACGACCCCCGCCCATTGACGTCAATAATGACGTATGTTCCCATAGTAACGCCAATAGGGACTTTCCA
TTGACGTCAATGGGTGGAGTATTTACGGTAAACTGCCCACTTGGCAGTACATCAAGTGTATCATATGCCA
AGTCCGCCCCCTATTGACGTCAATGACGGTAAATGGCCCGCCTGGCATTATGCCCAGTACATGACCTTAC
GGGACTTTCCTACTTGGCAGTACATCTACGTATTAGTCATCGCTATTACCATG
Features (pLannotate 1.2.2; 19 found; start..end, strand, type, name):
      2..201     +  promoter       CMV promoter: human cytomegalovirus (CMV) immediate early promoter
    293..466     +  CDS            gag-pro-pol (fragment): POL_HTL1A - Experimental evidence at protein level: Swiss-Prot protein existence level 1. [Integrase]: Catalyzes viral DNA integration into the host chromosome, by performing a series of DNA cutting and joining reactions. From Human T-cell leukemia virus 1 (strain Japan ATK-1 subtype A) (HTLV-1).
    479..1537    +  CDS            Tax: TAX_HTL1A - Experimental evidence at protein level: Swiss-Prot protein existence level 1. Transcriptional activator that governs the viral transcription from the 5'LTR via the recruitment of dimers of host phosphorylated CREB1. Together they bind cAMP response elements within the viral promoter and mediate high-level viral transcription (PubMed:8970957). Increases host CREB1 O-GlcNAcylation to further increase 5'LTR transactivation (PubMed:28742148). Modulates also the expression of cellular genes leading to the deregulation of T-cell proliferation, perturbing the integrity of cell cycle check
   1729..2351    +  polyA_signal   hGH poly(A) signal: human growth hormone polyadenylation signal
   2380..2709    +  promoter       SV40 promoter: SV40 enhancer and early promoter
   2748..2844    +  intron         SV40 intron: modified SV40 intron with splice donor and acceptor sites
   2881..2897    -  misc_feature   MCS (fragment): pUC18/19 multiple cloning site
   2904..2920    -  misc_feature   MCS (fragment): pUC18/19 multiple cloning site
   2921..2939    -  promoter       T7 promoter: promoter for bacteriophage T7 RNA polymerase
   2977..2993    -  protein_bind   lac operator: The lac repressor binds to the lac operator to inhibit transcription in E. coli. This inhibition can be relieved by adding lactose or isopropyl-β-D-thiogalactopyranoside (IPTG). lac repressor encoded by lacI
   3001..3031    -  promoter       lac promoter: promoter for the E. coli lac operon
   3046..3067    -  protein_bind   CAP binding site: CAP binding activates transcription in the presence of cAMP. E. coli catabolite activator protein
   3080..3172    -  CDS            lacI (fragment): lac repressor; lacI; The lac repressor binds to the lac operator to inhibit transcription in E. coli. This inhibition can be relieved by adding lactose or isopropyl-β-D-thiogalactopyranoside (IPTG).
   3355..3943    -  rep_origin     ori: high-copy-number ColE1/pMB1/pBR322/pUC origin of replication
   4114..4974    -  CDS            AmpR: β-lactamase; bla; confers resistance to ampicillin, carbenicillin, and related antibiotics
   4975..5079    -  promoter       AmpR promoter: bla
   5106..5534    +  rep_origin     f1 ori (sequence partly withheld): f1 bacteriophage origin of replication; arrow indicates direction of (+) strand synthesis
   5565..5719    -  CDS            lacZα (fragment): LacZα fragment of β-galactosidase; lacZ fragment
   5879..6258    +  enhancer       CMV enhancer: human cytomegalovirus immediate early enhancer
