[The description below was written by a language model from this plasmid's Addgene catalogue record and pLannotate feature annotations shown in this document.]
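Description:
pCMV4-Tax WT is a mammalian expression plasmid built on the pCMV4 backbone that carries the wild-type Tax gene of human T-cell leukemia virus type I (HTLV-I). The sequenced record is about 6.3 kb. It is propagated in E. coli as a high-copy plasmid through a ColE1/pUC-type origin and is selected with ampicillin via the β-lactamase gene and its native promoter. An f1 phage origin is also present, which in principle permits single-stranded DNA production. Remnants of pUC-style cloning sequence (lac promoter and operator, CAP site, lacZα and lacI fragments, a T7 promoter and MCS fragments) are also annotated and appear to be backbone carryover rather than functional parts of the expression unit.

The expression cassette is driven by the human cytomegalovirus immediate-early enhancer and promoter, which are contiguous across the numbering origin of the circular map. Downstream lies the complete Tax coding sequence, preceded by a short stretch of HTLV-1 sequence annotated as a fragment of the integrase region of gag-pro-pol, presumably viral sequence retained during restriction cloning. Transcripts are terminated by the human growth hormone polyadenylation signal. An SV40 enhancer/early promoter region and a modified SV40 intron follow the cassette; no mammalian selection marker or epitope tag is annotated.

Tax is the viral transcriptional activator that drives expression from the HTLV-1 LTR through CREB and also deregulates cellular gene expression. The associated publication concerns Tax association with, and negative regulation by, the NF-κB2 p100 protein, so the plasmid is suited to transient transfection studies of Tax-dependent transactivation and NF-κB signalling, with the "WT" label suggesting it serves as the reference for mutant Tax constructs.
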