Addgene plasmid #23284: pCMV4-Tax WT
Depositing lab: Warner Greene. Depositing organization: J. David Gladstone Institutes. Publication: Human T-cell leukemia virus type I Tax associates with and is negatively regulated by the NF-kappa B2 p100 gene product: implications for viral latency. Beraud C, Sun SC, Ganchi P, Ballard DW, Greene WC. Mol Cell Biol. 1994 Feb . 14(2):1374-82. PubMed 8289813.
Backbone
  Vector backbone: pCMV4
  Backbone manufacturer: David Russells lab
  Backbone size w/o insert (bp): 4900
  Vector type: Mammalian Expression
Growth in bacteria
  Bacterial resistance: Ampicillin, 100 μg/mL
  Growth temperature: 37°C
  Growth strain: DH5alpha
  Growth instructions: DH5 alpha HB101 DM1
  Copy number: High Copy
Gene/Insert
  Gene/Insert name: Tax
  Species: type I human T-cell leukemia virus (HTLV-I)
  Cloning method: Restriction Enzyme
  Sequencing primers: 5′ CMV-F; 3′ hGH-rev
Terms and licenses: Academic/Nonprofit Terms; Industry Terms: Not Available to Industry
How to cite: pCMV4-Tax WT was a gift from Warner Greene (Addgene plasmid # 23284 ; http://n2t.net/addgene:23284 ; RRID:Addgene_23284)
