>Addgene plasmid #23284 | pCMV4-Tax WT | addgene partial sequence | sequence record 29908 | 23284 with CMV-F
TTGTTTTTATTTTTAATTTTCTTTCAAATACTTCCATCGAATTCAGATCTGGTACCACGCGTATCGATAA
GCTTCCTGGTCTTAATAGCCGCCAGTGGAAAGGACCACAGGAGGCTCTCCAAGAAGCTGCCGGCGCTGCT
CTCATCCCGGTAAGCGCTAGTTCTGCCCAGTGGATCCCGTGGAGACTCCTCAAGCGAGCTGCCCAAGACC
CGTCGGAGGCCCCGCCGATCCCAAAGAAAAAGACCACCAACACCATGGCCCACTTCCCAGGGTTTGGACA
GAGTCTTCTTTTCGGATACCCAGTCTACGTGTTTGGAGACTGTGTACAAGGCGACTGGTGCCCCATCTCT
GGGGGACTATGTTCGGCCCGCCTACATCGTCACGCCCTACTGGCCACCTGTCCAGAGCATCAGATCACCT
GGGACCCCATCGATGGACGCGTTATCGGCTCAGCTCTACAGTTCCTTATCCCTCGACTCCCCTCCTTCCC
CACCCAGAGAACCTCTAAGACCCTCAAGGTCCTTACCCCGCCAATCACTCATACAACCCCCAACATTCCA
CCCTCCTTCCTCCAGGCCATGCGCAAATACTCCCCCTTCCGAAATGGATACATGGAACCCACCCTTGGGC
AGCACCTCCCAACCCTGTCTTTTCCAGACCCCGGACTCCGGCCCCAAAACCTGTACACCCTCTGGGGAGG
CTCCG
